Addgene plasmid #55926: JRed-Actin-12
Purpose: Localization: Actin, Excitation: 584, Emission: 610
Depositing lab: Michael Davidson. Depositing organization: Florida State University, Tallahassee.
Backbone
  Vector backbone: JRed
  Backbone size w/o insert (bp): 4750
  Vector type: Mammalian Expression
  Selectable markers: Neomycin (select with G418)
Growth in bacteria
  Bacterial resistance: Kanamycin, 50 μg/mL
  Growth temperature: 37°C
  Growth strain: DH5alpha
  Copy number: High Copy
Gene/Insert
  Gene/Insert name: Actin (alt name: NM_001101.3)
  Species: H. sapiens (human)
  Entrez Gene: ACTB (a.k.a. BKRNS, BNS, BRWS1, CSMH, DDS1, PS1TP5BP1, THC8)
  Promoter: CMV
  Tag / fusion protein: JRed (N terminal on insert)
  Cloning method: Unknown
  Sequencing primers: 5′ CMV-F; 3′ SV40pA-R
Terms and licenses: Academic/Nonprofit Terms; Industry Terms
Depositor comments: . Excitation = 584; Emission = 610
How to cite: JRed-Actin-12 was a gift from Michael Davidson (Addgene plasmid # 55926 ; http://n2t.net/addgene:55926 ; RRID:Addgene_55926)
