[The description below was written by a language model from this plasmid's Addgene catalogue record and pLannotate feature annotations shown in this document.]
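Description:
JRed-Actin-12 is a mammalian expression plasmid that produces human beta-actin (ACTB) fused at its N terminus to the red fluorescent protein JRed, so that the actin cytoskeleton can be visualised by fluorescence microscopy. The fusion is carried on a JRed backbone arranged like a standard C1-type fluorescent protein vector. The sequenced plasmid is 5,841 nt. Transcription is driven by the human cytomegalovirus immediate early enhancer and promoter. The JRed coding sequence follows and is directly abutted by the actin open reading frame, and an SV40 polyadenylation signal terminates the transcript. The automated annotation matched the actin segment to the bovine protein, which reflects how highly conserved beta-actin is; the catalogue entry identifies the insert as human. The "12" in the name may refer to the linker between the two proteins, but the record does not explain it.

For propagation in bacteria, the plasmid has a high-copy ColE1/pUC-type origin and confers kanamycin resistance. The same Tn5 aminoglycoside phosphotransferase gene (NeoR/KanR) serves in both hosts. A bacterial bla-type promoter drives it in E. coli, and an SV40 enhancer/early promoter with an HSV TK polyadenylation signal drives it in mammalian cells, where it allows G418 selection of stable transfectants. An f1 origin is also present and can be used for single-stranded DNA production. The short hits annotated as large T antigen, ble and bGH poly(A) fragments are most likely residual backbone sequence rather than functional elements.

The recorded purpose is actin localisation, with JRed excitation at 584 nm and emission at 610 nm. This makes the construct a red-channel marker for actin filaments in transfected cells, suitable for use alongside green or blue probes.
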