Features (pLannotate 1.2.2; 14 found; start..end, strand, type, name):
     52..355     +  enhancer       CMV enhancer: human cytomegalovirus immediate early enhancer
    356..559     +  promoter       CMV promoter: human cytomegalovirus (CMV) immediate early promoter
    604..1365    +  CDS            Jred (fragment): Jred is a basic (constitutively fluorescent) red fluorescent protein published in 2004, derived from Anthoathecata. It has low acid sensitivity.
   1366..2487    +  CDS            ACTB: ACTB_BOVIN - Experimental evidence at protein level: Swiss-Prot protein existence level 1. Actin is a highly conserved protein that polymerizes to produce filaments that form cross-linked networks in the cytoplasm of cells. Actin exists in both monomeric (G-actin) and polymeric (F-actin) forms, both forms playing key functions, such as cell motility and contraction. In addition to their role in the cytoplasmic cytoskeleton, G- and F-actin also localize in the nucleus, and regulate gene transcription and motility and repair of damaged DNA. From Bos taurus (Bovine).
   2513..2597    +  CDS            large T antigen (fragment): large T antigen from SV40 (simian virus 40)
   2620..2741    +  polyA_signal   SV40 poly(A) signal: SV40 polyadenylation signal
   2775..3203    -  rep_origin     f1 ori (sequence partly withheld): f1 bacteriophage origin of replication; arrow indicates direction of (+) strand synthesis
   3230..3334    +  promoter       AmpR promoter: bla
   3336..3693    +  promoter       SV40 promoter: SV40 enhancer and early promoter
   3728..4522    +  CDS            NeoR/KanR: aminoglycoside phosphotransferase from Tn5; aph(3')-II (or nptII); confers resistance to neomycin, kanamycin, and G418 (Geneticin®)
   4543..4695    +  CDS            ble (fragment): BLE_KLEPN - Experimental evidence at protein level: Swiss-Prot protein existence level 1. Binding protein with a strong affinity to the bleomycin family of antibiotics. Binds to CL990; an antimitotic-antibiotic compound. From Klebsiella pneumoniae.
   4754..4801    +  polyA_signal   HSV TK poly(A) signal: herpes simplex virus thymidine kinase polyadenylation signal (Cole and Stacy, 1985)
   4892..4908    -  polyA_signal   bGH poly(A) signal (fragment): bovine growth hormone polyadenylation signal
   5130..5718    +  rep_origin     ori: high-copy-number ColE1/pMB1/pBR322/pUC origin of replication
>Addgene plasmid #55926 | JRed-Actin-12 | addgene full sequence | sequence record 210685 | Addgene NGS Result
ATAGTAATCAATTACGGGGTCATTAGTTCATAGCCCATATATGGAGTTCCGCGTTACATAACTTACGGTA
AATGGCCCGCCTGGCTGACCGCCCAACGACCCCCGCCCATTGACGTCAATAATGACGTATGTTCCCATAG
TAACGCCAATAGGGACTTTCCATTGACGTCAATGGGTGGAGTATTTACGGTAAACTGCCCACTTGGCAGT
ACATCAAGTGTATCATATGCCAAGTACGCCCCCTATTGACGTCAATGACGGTAAATGGCCCGCCTGGCAT
TATGCCCAGTACATGACCTTATGGGACTTTCCTACTTGGCAGTACATCTACGTATTAGTCATCGCTATTA
CCATGGTGATGCGGTTTTGGCAGTACATCAATGGGCGTGGATAGCGGTTTGACTCACGGGGATTTCCAAG
TCTCCACCCCATTGACGTCAATGGGAGTTTGTTTTGGCACCAAAATCAACGGGACTTTCCAAAATGTCGT
AACAACTCCGCCCCATTGACGCAAATGGGCGGTAGGCGTGTACGGTGGGAGGTCTATATAAGCAGAGCTG
GTTTAGTGAACCGTCAGATCCGCTAGCGCTACCGGTCGCCACCATGGACGAGGATGGTTCAGAGGGCGGC
CCCGCCCTGTTCCAGAGCGACATGACCTTCAAAATCTTCATCGACGGCGAGGTGAACGGCCAGAAGTTCA
CCATCGTGGCCGACGGCAGCAGCAAGTTCCCCCACGGCGACTTCAACGTGCACGCCGTGTGCGAGACCGG
CAAGCTGCCCATGAGCTGGAAGCCCATCTGCCACCTGATCCAGTACGGCGAGCCCTTCTTCGCCCGCTAC
CCCAACGGCATCAGCCACTTCGCCCAGGAGTGCTTCCCCGAGGGCCTGAGCATCGACCGCACCGTGCGCT
TCGAGAACGACGGCACCATGACCAGCCACCACACCTACGAGCTGGACGGCACCTGCGTGGTCAGCCGCAT
CACCGTGAACTGCGACGGCTTCCAGCCCGACGGCCCCATCATGCGCGACCAGCTGGTGGACATCCTGCCC
AACGAGACCCACATGTTCCCCCACGGCCCCAACGCCGTGCGCCAGCTGGCCTTCATCGGCTTCACCACCG
CCGACGGCGGCCTGATGATGGGCCACTTCGACAGCAAGATGACCTTCAACGGCAGCCGCGCCATCAAGAT
CCCCGGCCCCCACTTCGTGACCATCATCACCAAGCAGATGAGGGACACCAGCGACAAGCGCGACCACGTG
TGCCAGCGCGAGGTGACCTACGCCCACAGCGTGCCCCGCATCACCAGCGCCATCGGTAGCGACGAGGATT
CCGGACTCAGATCTCGAGCTCAAGCTTCGAATTCTGATGATGATATCGCCGCGCTCGTCGTCGACAACGG
CTCCGGCATGTGCAAGGCCGGCTTCGCGGGCGACGATGCCCCCCGGGCCGTCTTCCCCTCCATCGTGGGG
CGCCCCAGGCACCAGGGCGTGATGGTGGGCATGGGTCAGAAGGATTCCTATGTGGGCGACGAGGCCCAGA
GCAAGAGAGGCATCCTCACCCTGAAGTACCCCATCGAGCACGGCATCGTCACCAACTGGGACGACATGGA
GAAAATCTGGCACCACACCTTCTACAATGAGCTGCGTGTGGCTCCCGAGGAGCACCCCGTGCTGCTGACC
GAGGCCCCCCTGAACCCCAAGGCCAACCGCGAGAAGATGACCCAGATCATGTTTGAGACCTTCAACACCC
CAGCCATGTACGTTGCTATCCAGGCTGTGCTATCCCTGTACGCCTCTGGCCGTACCACTGGCATCGTGAT
GGACTCCGGTGACGGGGTCACCCACACTGTGCCCATCTACGAGGGGTATGCCCTCCCCCATGCCATCCTG
CGTCTGGACCTGGCTGGCCGGGACCTGACTGACTACCTCATGAAGATCCTCACCGAGCGCGGCTACAGCT
TCACCACCACGGCCGAGCGGGAAATCGTGCGTGACATTAAGGAGAAGCTGTGCTACGTCGCCCTGGACTT
CGAGCAAGAGATGGCCACGGCTGCTTCCAGCTCCTCCCTGGAGAAGAGCTACGAGCTGCCTGACGGCCAG
GTCATCACCATTGGCAATGAGCGGTTCCGCTGCCCTGAGGCACTCTTCCAGCCTTCCTTCCTGGGCATGG
AGTCCTGTGGCATCCACGAAACTACCTTCAACTCCATCATGAAGTGTGACGTGGACATCCGCAAAGACCT
GTACGCCAACACAGTGCTGTCTGGCGGCACCACCATGTACCCTGGCATTGCCGACAGGATGCAGAAGGAG
ATCACTGCCCTGGCACCCAGCACAATGAAGATCAAGATCATTGCTCCTCCTGAGCGCAAGTACTCCGTGT
GGATCGGCGGCTCCATCCTGGCCTCGCTGTCCACCTTCCAGCAGATGTGGATCAGCAAGCAGGAGTATGA
CGAGTCCGGCCCCTCCATCGTCCACCGCAAATGCTTCTAGGGATCCACCGGATCTAGATAACTGATCATA
ATCAGCCATACCACATTTGTAGAGGTTTTACTTGCTTTAAAAAACCTCCCACACCTCCCCCTGAACCTGA
AACATAAAATGAATGCAATTGTTGTTGTTAACTTGTTTATTGCAGCTTATAATGGTTACAAATAAAGCAA
TAGCATCACAAATTTCACAAATAAAGCATTTTTTTCACTGCATTCTAGTTGTGGTTTGTCCAAACTCATC
AATGTATCTTAACGCGTAAATTGTAAGCGTTAATATTTTGTTAAAATTCGCGTTAAATTTTTGTTAAATC
AGCTCATTTTTTAACCAATAGGCCGAAATCGGCAAAATCCCTTATAAATCAAAAGAATAGACCGAGATAG
GGT
[37 nt withheld, positions 2874-2910]
AAAGAACGTGGACTCCAACGTCAAAGG
[49 nt withheld, positions 2938-2986]
T
[91 nt withheld, positions 2988-3078]
G
[124 nt withheld, positions 3080-3203]
CAGGTGGCACTTTTCGGGGAAATGTGCGCGGAACCCCTATTTGTTTATTTTTCTAAATACATTCAAATAT
GTATCCGCTCATGAGACAATAACCCTGATAAATGCTTCAATAATATTGAAAAAGGAAGAGTCCTGAGGCG
GAAAGAACCAGCTGTGGAATGTGTGTCAGTTAGGGTGTGGAAAGTCCCCAGGCTCCCCAGCAGGCAGAAG
TATGCAAAGCATGCATCTCAATTAGTCAGCAACCAGGTGTGGAAAGTCCCCAGGCTCCCCAGCAGGCAGA
AGTATGCAAAGCATGCATCTCAATTAGTCAGCAACCATAGTCCCGCCCCTAACTCCGCCCATCCCGCCCC
TAACTCCGCCCAGTTCCGCCCATTCTCCGCCCCATGGCTGACTAATTTTTTTTATTTATGCAGAGGCCGA
GGCCGCCTCGGCCTCTGAGCTATTCCAGAAGTAGTGAGGAGGCTTTTTTGGAGGCCTAGGCTTTTGCAAA
GATCGATCAAGAGACAGGATGAGGATCGTTTCGCATGATTGAACAAGATGGATTGCACGCAGGTTCTCCG
GCCGCTTGGGTGGAGAGGCTATTCGGCTATGACTGGGCACAACAGACAATCGGCTGCTCTGATGCCGCCG
TGTTCCGGCTGTCAGCGCAGGGGCGCCCGGTTCTTTTTGTCAAGACCGACCTGTCCGGTGCCCTGAATGA
ACTGCAAGACGAGGCAGCGCGGCTATCGTGGCTGGCCACGACGGGCGTTCCTTGCGCAGCTGTGCTCGAC
GTTGTCACTGAAGCGGGAAGGGACTGGCTGCTATTGGGCGAAGTGCCGGGGCAGGATCTCCTGTCATCTC
ACCTTGCTCCTGCCGAGAAAGTATCCATCATGGCTGATGCAATGCGGCGGCTGCATACGCTTGATCCGGC
TACCTGCCCATTCGACCACCAAGCGAAACATCGCATCGAGCGAGCACGTACTCGGATGGAAGCCGGTCTT
GTCGATCAGGATGATCTGGACGAAGAGCATCAGGGGCTCGCGCCAGCCGAACTGTTCGCCAGGCTCAAGG
CGAGCATGCCCGACGGCGAGGATCTCGTCGTGACCCATGGCGATGCCTGCTTGCCGAATATCATGGTGGA
AAATGGCCGCTTTTCTGGATTCATCGACTGTGGCCGGCTGGGTGTGGCGGACCGCTATCAGGACATAGCG
TTGGCTACCCGTGATATTGCTGAAGAGCTTGGCGGCGAATGGGCTGACCGCTTCCTCGTGCTTTACGGTA
TCGCCGCTCCCGATTCGCAGCGCATCGCCTTCTATCGCCTTCTTGACGAGTTCTTCTGAGCGGGACTCTG
GGGTTCGAAATGACCGACCAAGCGACGCCCAACCTGCCATCACGAGATTTCGATTCCACCGCCGCCTTCT
ATGAAAGGTTGGGCTTCGGAATCGTTTTCCGGGACGCCGGCTGGATGATCCTCCAGCGCGGGGATCTCAT
GCTGGAGTTCTTCGCCCACCCTAGGGGGAGGCTAACTGAAACACGGAAGGAGACAATACCGGAAGGAACC
CGCGCTATGACGGCAATAAAAAGACAGAATAAAACGCACGGTGTTGGGTCGTTTGTTCATAAACGCGGGG
TTCGGTCCCAGGGCTGGCACTCTGTCGATACCCCACCGAGACCCCATTGGGGCCAATACGCCCGCGTTTC
TTCCTTTTCCCCACCCCACCCCCCAAGTTCGGGTGAAGGCCCAGGGCTCGCAGCCAACGTCGGGGCGGCA
GGCCCTGCCATAGCCTCAGGTTACTCATATATACTTTAGATTGATTTAAAACTTCATTTTTAATTTAAAA
GGATCTAGGTGAAGATCCTTTTTGATAATCTCATGACCAAAATCCCTTAACGTGAGTTTTCGTTCCACTG
AGCGTCAGACCCCGTAGAAAAGATCAAAGGATCTTCTTGAGATCCTTTTTTTCTGCGCGTAATCTGCTGC
TTGCAAACAAAAAAACCACCGCTACCAGCGGTGGTTTGTTTGCCGGATCAAGAGCTACCAACTCTTTTTC
CGAAGGTAACTGGCTTCAGCAGAGCGCAGATACCAAATACTGTTCTTCTAGTGTAGCCGTAGTTAGGCCA
CCACTTCAAGAACTCTGTAGCACCGCCTACATACCTCGCTCTGCTAATCCTGTTACCAGTGGCTGCTGCC
AGTGGCGATAAGTCGTGTCTTACCGGGTTGGACTCAAGACGATAGTTACCGGATAAGGCGCAGCGGTCGG
GCTGAACGGGGGGTTCGTGCACACAGCCCAGCTTGGAGCGAACGACCTACACCGAACTGAGATACCTACA
GCGTGAGCTATGAGAAAGCGCCACGCTTCCCGAAGGGAGAAAGGCGGACAGGTATCCGGTAAGCGGCAGG
GTCGGAACAGGAGAGCGCACGAGGGAGCTTCCAGGGGGAAACGCCTGGTATCTTTATAGTCCTGTCGGGT
TTCGCCACCTCTGACTTGAGCGTCGATTTTTGTGATGCTCGTCAGGGGGGCGGAGCCTATGGAAAAACGC
CAGCAACGCGGCCTTTTTACGGTTCCTGGCCTTTTGCTGGCCTTTTGCTCACATGTTCTTTCCTGCGTTA
TCCCCTGATTCTGTGGATAACCGTATTACCGCCATGCATTAGTTATTA
