>Addgene plasmid #55926 | JRed-Actin-12 | depositor partial sequence | sequence record 86831 | insert sequence
GACGTCAGATCCGCTAGCGCTACCGGTCGCCACCATGGACGAGGATGGTTCAGAGGGCGGCCCCGCCCTG
TTCCAGAGCGACATGACCTTCAAAATCTTCATCGACGGCGAGGTGAACGGCCAGAAGTTCACCATCGTGG
CCGACGGCAGCAGCAAGTTCCCCCACGGCGACTTCAACGTGCACGCCGTGTGCGAGACCGGCAAGCTGCC
CATGAGCTGGAAGCCCATCTGCCACCTGATCCAGTACGGCGAGCCCTTCTTCGCCCGCTACCCCAACGGC
ATCAGCCACTTCGCCCAGGAGTGCTTCCCCGAGGGCCTGAGCATCGACCGCACCGTGCGCTTCGAGAACG
ACGGCACCATGACCAGCCACCACACCTACGAGCTGGACGGCACCTGCGTGGTCAGCCGCATCACCGTGAA
CTGCGACGGCTTCCAGCCCGACGGCCCCATCATGCGCGACCAGCTGGTGGACATCCTGCCCAACGAGACC
CACATGTTCCCCCACGGCCCCAACGCCGTGCGCCAGCTGGCCTTCATCGGCTTCACCACCGCCGACGGCG
GCCTGATGATGGGCCACTTCGACAGCAAGATGACCTTCAACGGCAGCCGCGCCATCAAGATCCCCGGCCC
CCACTTCGTGACCATCATCACCAAGCAGATGAGGGACACCAGCGACAAGCGCGACCACGTGTGCCAGCGC
GAGGTGACCTACGCCCACAGCGTGCCCCGCATCACCAGCGCCATCGGTAGCGACGAGGATTCCGGACTCA
GATCTCGAGCTCAAGCTTCGAATTCTGATGATGATATCGCCGCGCTCGTCGTCGACAACGGCTCCGGCAT
GTGCAAGGCCGGCTTCGCGGGCGACGATGCCCCCCGGGCCGTCTTCCCCTCCATCGTGGGGCGCCCCAGG
CACCAGGGCGTGATGGTGGGCATGGGTCAGAAGGATTCCTATGTGGGCGACGAGGCCCAGAGCAAGAGAG
GCATCCTCACCCTGAAGTACCCCATCGAGCACGGCATCGTCACCAACTGGGACGACATGGAGAAAATCTG
GCACCACACCTTCTACAATGAGCTGCGTGTGGCTCCCGAGGAGCACCCCGTGCTGCTGACCGAGGCCCCC
CTGAACCCCAAGGCCAACCGCGAGAAGATGACCCAGATCATGTTTGAGACCTTCAACACCCCAGCCATGT
ACGTTGCTATCCAGGCTGTGCTATCCCTGTACGCCTCTGGCCGTACCACTGGCATCGTGATGGACTCCGG
TGACGGGGTCACCCACACTGTGCCCATCTACGAGGGGTATGCCCTCCCCCATGCCATCCTGCGTCTGGAC
CTGGCTGGCCGGGACCTGACTGACTACCTCATGAAGATCCTCACCGAGCGCGGCTACAGCTTCACCACCA
CGGCCGAGCGGGAAATCGTGCGTGACATTAAGGAGAAGCTGTGCTACGTCGCCCTGGACTTCGAGCAAGA
GATGGCCACGGCTGCTTCCAGCTCCTCCCTGGAGAAGAGCTACGAGCTGCCTGACGGCCAGGTCATCACC
ATTGGCAATGAGCGGTTCCGCTGCCCTGAGGCACTCTTCCAGCCTTCCTTCCTGGGCATGGAGTCCTGTG
GCATCCACGAAACTACCTTCAACTCCATCATGAAGTGTGACGTGGACATCCGCAAAGACCTGTACGCCAA
CACAGTGCTGTCTGGCGGCACCACCATGTACCCTGGCATTGCCGACAGGATGCAGAAGGAGATCACTGCC
CTGGCACCCAGCACAATGAAGATCAAGATCATTGCTCCTCCTGAGCGCAAGTACTCCGTGTGGATCGGCG
GCTCCATCCTGGCCTCGCTGTCCACCTTCCAGCAGATGTGGATCAGCAAGCAGGAGTATGACGAGTCCGG
CCCCTCCATCGTCCACCGCAAATGCTTCTAGGGATCCACCGGATCTAGATAACTGATCATAATCAGCCAT
ACCACATTGAGA
